Addgene plasmid #23551: pDONR223-PRKCE
Depositing lab: William Hahn & David Root. Depositing organization: Dana-Farber Cancer Institute. Publication: COT drives resistance to RAF inhibition through MAP kinase pathway reactivation. Johannessen CM, Boehm JS, Kim SY, Thomas SR, Wardwell L, Johnson LA, Emery CM, Stransky N, Cogdill AP, Barretina J, Caponigro G, Hieronymus H, Murray RR, Salehi-Ashtiani K, Hill DE, Vidal M, Zhao JJ, Yang X, Alkan O, Kim S, Harris JL, Wilson CJ, Myer VE, Finan PM, Root DE, Roberts TM, Golub T, Flaherty KT, Dummer R, Weber BL, Sellers WR, Schlegel R, Wargo JA, Hahn WC, Garraway LA. Nature. 2010 Dec 16;468(7326):968-72. doi: 10.1038/nature09627 PubMed 21107320.
Backbone
  Vector backbone: pDONR223
  Backbone manufacturer: Invitrogen
  Backbone size w/o insert (bp): 5005
  Vector type: Gateway Donor vector
Growth in bacteria
  Bacterial resistance: Spectinomycin, 50 μg/mL
  Growth temperature: 37°C
  Growth strain: DH5alpha
  Copy number: High Copy
Gene/Insert
  Gene/Insert name: PRKCE (alt name: protein kinase C, epsilon)
  Species: H. sapiens (human)
  Insert size (bp): 2214
  Entrez Gene: PRKCE (a.k.a. PKCE, nPKC-epsilon)
  Cloning method: Gateway Cloning
  Sequencing primers: 5′ M13pUC-fwd; 3′ M13rev
Terms and licenses: Academic/Nonprofit Terms; Industry Terms: Not Available to Industry
Depositor comments: The ORF has no Stop codon. This design enables easy recombination into a destination vector to add an epitope tag of choice and Stop codon to the ORF. Do NOT use this plasmid directly for transfections. A set of 4 custom lentiviral vectors is available ( pLX301 (http://www.addgene.org/25895/) , pLX302 (http://www.addgene.org/25896/) , pLX303 (http://www.addgene.org/25897/) , pLX304 (http://www.addgene.org/25890/) ) to be used to express these ORFs in mammalian cells. These plasmids are not included in the kit and must be ordered separately.
How to cite: pDONR223-PRKCE was a gift from William Hahn & David Root (Addgene plasmid # 23551 ; http://n2t.net/addgene:23551 ; RRID:Addgene_23551)
