[The description below was written by a language model from this plasmid's Addgene catalogue record.]
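Description:
pDONR223-PRKCE is a Gateway entry clone built on the Invitrogen pDONR223 donor backbone (about 5 kb without insert) and carrying the human PRKCE open reading frame, which encodes protein kinase C epsilon, a member of the novel PKC subfamily. The insert is about 2.2 kb and was introduced by Gateway recombination. The plasmid is maintained in E. coli as a high-copy construct under spectinomycin selection. The record does not include a feature table, so the replication origin and the exact recombination sites are not listed. As a product of Gateway cloning into a donor vector, the ORF would be expected to sit between attL-type sites that allow transfer into attR-bearing destination vectors by an LR reaction. M13 forward and reverse primer sites flank the insert for sequence verification.

The ORF lacks a stop codon. This "open" configuration lets the coding sequence be recombined in frame into a destination vector that supplies a C-terminal epitope tag of choice and the terminating codon. The entry clone has no promoter listed for driving expression in eukaryotic cells, and the depositors state that it should not be transfected directly. It serves as a shuttle and archival source of the ORF. The depositors point to a companion set of lentiviral destination vectors (the pLX301 to pLX304 series, obtained separately) for expressing such ORFs in mammalian cells. The clone belongs to a kit of ORF clones, and the associated publication concerns resistance to RAF inhibition through reactivation of the MAP kinase pathway.
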