>Addgene plasmid #23551 | pDONR223-PRKCE | depositor partial sequence | sequence record 10774 | Author sequence
CCCCAAATAAGTGATTTTATTTTGACTGATAGTGACCTGTTCGTTGCACAAATTGATGAGCAATGCTTTT
TTATAATGCCAACTTTGTACAAAAAAGTTGGCACCATGGTAGTGTTCAATGGCCTTCTTAAGATCAAAAT
CTGCGAGGCCGTGAGCTTGAAGCCCACAGCCTGGTCGCTGCGCCATGCGGTGGGACCCCGGCCGCAGACT
TTCCTTCTCGACCCCTACATTGCCCTCAATGTGGACGACTCGCGCATCGGCCAAACGGCCACCAAGCAGA
AGACCAACAGCCCGGCCTGGCACGACGAGTTCGTCACCGATGTGTGCAACGGACGCAAGATCGAGCTGGC
TGTCTTTCACGATGCCCCCATAGGCTACGACGACTTCGTGGCCAACTGCACCATCCAGTTTGAGGAGCTG
CTGCAGAACGGGAGCCGCCACTTCGAGGACTGGATTGATCTGGAGCCAGAAGGAAGAGTGTATGTGATCA
TCGATCTCTCAGGGTCGTCGGGTGAAGCCCCTAAAGACAATGAAGAGCGTGTGTTCAGGGAACGCATGCG
GCCGAGGAAGCGGCAGGGGGCCGTCAGGCGCAGGGTCCATCAGGTCAACGGCCACAAGTTCATGGCCACC
TATCTTCGGCAGCCCACCTACTGCTCCCATTGCAGAGACTTCATCTGGGGTGTCATAGGAAAGCAGGGAT
ACCAGTGTCAAGTCTGCACCTGCGTGGTCCACAAGCGGTGCCACGAGCTCATAATCACAAAGTGTGCTGG
GGTTAAGAAGCAGGAAACCCCCGAACAGGTGGGCTCCCAGCGGTTCAACCGTCACATGGCCCCAAAG
