>Addgene plasmid #23551 | pDONR223-PRKCE | addgene partial sequence | sequence record 29443 | 23551 with M13pUC-fwd
AGCTCGGGCCCAATAATGATTTTATTTTGACTGATAGTGACCTGTTCGTTGCAACAAATTGATGAGCAAT
GCTTTTTTATAATGCCAACTTTGTACAAAAAAGTTGGCACCATGGTAGTGTTCAATGGCCTTCTTAAGAT
CAAAATCTGCGAGGCCGTGAGCTTGAAGCCCACAGCCTGGTCGCTGCGCCATGCGGTGGGACCCCGGCCG
CAGACTTTCCTTCTCGACCCCTACATTGCCCTCAATGTGGACGACTCGCGCATCGGCCAAACGGCCACCA
AGCAGAAGACCAACAGCCCGGCCTGGCACGACGAGTTCGTCACCGATGTGTGCAACGGACGCAAGATCGA
GCTGGCTGTCTTTCACGATGCCCCCATAGGCTACGACGACTTCGTGGCCAACTGCACCATCCAGTTTGAG
GAGCTGCTGCAGAACGGGAGCCGCCACTTCGAGGACTGGATTGATCTGGAGCCAGAAGGAAGAGTGTATG
TGATCATCGATCTCTCAGGGTCGTCGGGTGAAGCCCCTAAAGACAATGAAGAGCGTGTGTTCAGGGAACG
CATGCGGCCGAGGAAGCGGCAGGGGGCCGTCAGGCGCAGGGTCCATCAGGTCAACGGCCACAAGTTCATG
GCCACCTATCTTCGGCAGCCCACCTACTGCTCCCATTGCAGAGACTTCATCTGGGGTGTCATAGGAAAGC
AGGGATACCAGTGTCAAGTCTGCACCTGCGTGGTCCACAAGCGGTGCCACGAGCTCATAATCACAAAG
